Addgene plasmid #149220: pGBW-m4046626
Purpose: Yeast Expression plasmid for SARS-CoV-2 M (membrane)
Depositing lab: Ginkgo Bioworks & Benjie Chen. Depositing organization: Ginkgo Bioworks.
Backbone
  Vector backbone: AmpR; 2u URA3
  Backbone size w/o insert (bp): 4078
  Vector type: Yeast Expression
  Selectable markers: URA3
Growth in bacteria
  Bacterial resistance: Ampicillin, 100 μg/mL
  Growth temperature: 37°C
  Growth strain: DH5alpha
  Copy number: High Copy
Gene/Insert
  Gene/Insert name: SARS-CoV-2 M (membrane) (alt names: membrane glycoprotein; M protein)
  Species: S. cerevisiae (budding yeast); Severe acute respiratory syndrome coronavirus 2
  Insert size (bp): 662
  Mutation: wt
  Entrez Gene: M (a.k.a. GU280_gp05)
  Promoter: pTEF1
  Cloning method: Unknown
Resource information
  A portion of this plasmid was derived from a plasmid made by: GinkgoBioworks
Depositor comments: NCBI Reference Sequence: YP_009724393.1. Created by gene synthesis with Not1 site. NGS used for QC was performed by Ginkgo and may not fully cover the entire plasmid.
How to cite: pGBW-m4046626 was a gift from Ginkgo Bioworks & Benjie Chen (Addgene plasmid # 149220 ; http://n2t.net/addgene:149220 ; RRID:Addgene_149220)
