[The description below was written by a language model from this plasmid's Addgene catalogue record, the feature table of its GenBank file and pLannotate feature annotations shown in this document.]
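Description:
pGBW-m4046626 is a 5,386 bp episomal yeast expression plasmid for producing the SARS-CoV-2 membrane (M) glycoprotein in Saccharomyces cerevisiae. It is an E. coli–yeast shuttle vector. In bacteria it replicates from a ColE1/pUC-type origin and is selected with ampicillin through a beta-lactamase gene that the annotation places downstream of a cat promoter. A rop coding sequence lies directly after AmpR; Rop normally lowers plasmid copy number, although the catalogue entry lists the plasmid as high copy. Short phage T3 and T7 early terminators flank the bacterial origin, and a bidirectional tonB terminator lies beyond the cat promoter, presumably insulating these modules from read-through transcription. In yeast, the 2μ origin supports multicopy episomal maintenance. URA3 with its own promoter fragment allows selection in ura3 strains by uracil prototrophy, and it can be counterselected with 5-fluoroorotic acid.

The expression cassette consists of the strong constitutive S. cerevisiae TEF1 promoter, the M open reading frame (about 660 bp, recorded as wild type), and a CYC1 terminator fragment. The insert was made by gene synthesis. Listing budding yeast alongside the virus as the species may indicate codon adaptation, but the record does not say so explicitly. The associated reference title describes a series of tagged constructs for protein expression and purification, yet neither feature table annotates an epitope or affinity tag on this plasmid, so the presence of a tag cannot be confirmed from the record. The depositor notes that the sequencing used for quality control may not cover the whole plasmid. The construct is intended for constitutive expression of the M protein in yeast.
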