LOCUS       Exported 5386 bp ds-DNA circular SYN 12-MAY-2021
DEFINITION  Yeast Expression plasmid for SARS-CoV-2 M (membrane).
ACCESSION   .
VERSION     .
KEYWORDS    pGBW-m4046626
SOURCE      synthetic DNA construct
  ORGANISM  synthetic DNA construct
REFERENCE   1 (bases 1 to 5386)
  TITLE     SARS-CoV-2 protein Yeast expression constructs, tagged, for protein
            expression and/or purification
REFERENCE   2 (bases 1 to 5386)
  AUTHORS   .
  TITLE     Direct Submission
  JOURNAL   Exported May 12, 2021 from SnapGene Server 1.1.58
            http://www.snapgene.com
FEATURES             Location/Qualifiers
     source          1..5386
                     /organism="synthetic DNA construct"
                     /mol_type="other DNA"
     promoter        10..417
                     /gene="S. cerevisiae TEF1"
                     /label=TEF1 promoter
                     /note="promoter for EF-1-alpha"
     primer_bind     complement(1141..1159)
                     /label=CYC1
                     /note="CYC1 transcription termination signal, reverse
                     primer"
     CDS             1510..2313
                     /codon_start=1
                     /gene="S. cerevisiae URA3"
                     /product="orotidine-5'-phosphate decarboxylase, required
                     for uracil biosynthesis"
                     /label=URA3
                     /note="yeast auxotrophic marker, counterselectable with
                     5-fluoroorotic acid (5-FOA)"
                     /translation="MSKATYKERAATHPSPVAAKLFNIMHEKQTNLCASLDVRTTKELL
                     ELVEALGPKICLLKTHVDILTDFSMEGTVKPLKALSAKYNFLLFEDRKFADIGNTVKLQ
                     YSAGVYRIAEWADITNAHGVVGPGIVSGLKQAAEEVTKEPRGLLMLAELSCKGSLSTGE
                     YTKGTVDIAKSDKDFVIGFIAQRDMGGRDEGYDWLIMTPGVGLDDKGDALGQQYRTVDD
                     VVSTGSDIIIVGRGLFAKGRDAKVEGERYRKAGWEAYLRRCGQQN"
     rep_origin      2396..3378
                     /label=2u ori
                     /note="yeast 2u plasmid origin of replication"
     terminator      3456..3485
                     /label=T3Te terminator
                     /note="phage T3 early transcription terminator"
     rep_origin      3507..4094
                     /direction=RIGHT
                     /label=ori
                     /note="high-copy-number ColE1/pMB1/pBR322/pUC origin of
                     replication"
     terminator      4106..4133
                     /label=T7Te terminator
                     /note="phage T7 early transcription terminator"
     CDS             complement(4157..4348)
                     /codon_start=1
                     /gene="rop"
                     /product="Rop protein, which maintains plasmids at low copy
                     number"
                     /label=rop
                     /translation="MTKQEKTALNMARFIRSQTLTLLEKLNELDADEQADICESLHDHA
                     DELYRSCLARFGDDGENL"
     CDS             complement(4349..5209)
                     /codon_start=1
                     /gene="bla"
                     /product="beta-lactamase"
                     /label=AmpR
                     /note="confers resistance to ampicillin, carbenicillin, and
                     related antibiotics"
                     /translation="MSIQHFRVALIPFFAAFCLPVFAHPETLVKVKDAEDQLGARVGYI
                     ELDLNSGKILESLRPEERFPMMSTFKVLLCGAVLSRIDAGQEQLGRRIHYSQNDLVEYS
                     PVTEKHLTDGMTVRELCSAAITMSDNTAANLLLATIGGPKELTAFLHNMGDHVTRLDRW
                     EPELNEAIPNDERDTTMPVAMATTLRKLLTGELLTLASRQQLIDWMEADKVAGSLLRSA
                     LPAGWFIADKSGAGERGSRGIIAALGPDGKPSRIVVIYTTGSQATMDERNRQIAEIGAS
                     LIKHW"
     primer_bind     4972..4991
                     /label=Amp-R
                     /note="Ampicillin resistance gene, reverse primer"
     promoter        complement(5210..5312)
                     /label=cat promoter
                     /note="promoter of the E. coli cat gene encoding
                     chloramphenicol acetyltransferase"
     terminator      5313..5344
                     /label=tonB terminator
                     /note="bidirectional E. coli tonB-P14 transcription
                     terminator"
ORIGIN
        1 gcggccgccc cacacaccat agcttcaaaa tgtttctact ccttttttac tcttccagat
       61 tttctcggac tccgcgcatc gccgtaccac ttcaaaacac ccaagcacag catactaaat
      121 ttcccctctt tcttcctcta gggtgtcgtt aattacccgt actaaaggtt tggaaaagaa
      181 aaaagagacc gcctcgtttc tttttcttcg tcgaaaaagg caataaaaat ttttatcacg
      241 tttctttttc ttgaaaattt ttttttttga tttttttctc tttcgatgac ctcccattga
      301 tatttaagtt aataaacggt cttcaatttc tcaagtttca gtttcatttt tcttgttcta
      361 ttacaacttt ttttacttct tgctcattag aaagaaagca tagcaatcta atctaagttt
      421 taattacaaa atggcagatt ccaacggtac tattaccgtt gaagagctta aaaagctcct
      481 tgaacaatgg aacctagtaa taggtttcct attccttaca tggatttgtc ttctacaatt
      541 tgcctatgcc aacaggaata ggtttttgta tataattaag ttaattttcc tctggctgtt
      601 atggccagta actttagctt gttttgtgct tgctgctgtt tacagaataa attggatcac
      661 cggtggaatt gctatcgcaa tggcttgtct tgtaggcttg atgtggctca gctacttcat
      721 tgcttctttc agactgtttg cgcgtacgcg ttccatgtgg tcattcaatc cagaaactaa
      781 cattcttctc aacgtgccac tccatggcac tattctgacc agaccgcttc tagaaagtga
      841 actcgtaatc ggagctgtga tccttcgtgg acatcttcgt attgctggac accatctagg
      901 acgctgtgac atcaaggacc tgcctaaaga aatcactgtt gctacatcac gaacgctttc
      961 ttattacaaa ttgggagctt cgcagcgtgt agcaggtgac tcaggttttg ctgcatacag
     1021 tcgctacagg attggcaact ataaattaaa cacagaccat tccagtagca gtgacaatat
     1081 tgctttgctt gtacagtaaa caggcccctt ttcctttgtc gatatcatgt aattagttat
     1141 gtcacgctta cattcacgcc ctcctcccac atccgctcta accgaaaagg aaggagttag
     1201 acaacctgaa gtctaggtcc ctatttattt tttttaatag ttatgttagt attaagaacg
     1261 ttatttatat ttcaaatttt tctttttttt ctgtacaaag cggccgccga accactagtg
     1321 cactgcagta cacggtttcc ttgaaatttt tttgattcgg taatctccga acagaaggaa
     1381 gaacgaagga aggagcacag acttagattg gtatatatac gcatatgtag tgttgaagaa
     1441 acatgaaatt gcccagtatt cttaacccaa ctgcacagaa caaaaacgtg caggaaacga
     1501 agataaatca tgtcgaaagc tacatataag gaacgtgctg ctactcatcc tagtcctgtt
     1561 gctgccaagc tatttaatat catgcacgaa aagcaaacaa acttgtgtgc ttcattggat
     1621 gttcgtacca ccaaggaatt actggagtta gttgaagcat taggtcccaa aatttgttta
     1681 ctaaaaacac atgtggatat cttgactgat ttttccatgg agggcacagt taagccgcta
     1741 aaggcattat ccgccaagta caatttttta ctcttcgagg acagaaaatt tgctgacatt
     1801 ggtaatacag tcaaattgca gtactctgcg ggtgtataca gaatagcaga atgggcagac
     1861 attacgaatg cacacggtgt ggtgggccca ggtattgtta gcggtttgaa gcaggcggca
     1921 gaagaagtaa caaaggaacc tagaggcctt ttgatgttag cagaattgtc atgcaagggc
     1981 tccctatcta ctggagaata tactaagggt actgttgaca ttgcgaagag cgacaaagat
     2041 tttgttatcg gctttattgc tcaaagagac atgggtggaa gagatgaagg ttacgattgg
     2101 ttgattatga cacccggtgt gggtttagat gacaagggag atgcattggg tcaacagtat
     2161 agaaccgtgg atgatgtggt ttctacagga tctgacatta ttattgttgg aagaggacta
     2221 tttgcaaagg gaagggatgc taaggtagag ggtgaacgtt acagaaaagc aggctgggaa
     2281 gcatatttga gaagatgcgg ccagcaaaac taaaaaactg tattataagt aaatgcatgt
     2341 atactaaact cacaaattag agcttcaatt taattatatc agttattacc cgagtaacga
     2401 agcatctgtg cttcattttg tagaacaaaa atgcaacgcg agagcgctaa tttttcaaac
     2461 aaagaatctg agctgcattt ttacagaaca gaaatgcaac gcgaaagcgc tattttacca
     2521 acgaagaatc tgtgcttcat ttttgtaaaa caaaaatgca acgcgagagc gctaattttt
     2581 caaacaaaga atctgagctg catttttaca gaacagaaat gcaacgcgag agcgctattt
     2641 taccaacaaa gaatctatac ttcttttttg ttctacaaaa atgcatcccg agagcgctat
     2701 ttttctaaca aagcatctta gattactttt tttctccttt gtgcgctcta taatgcagtc
     2761 tcttgataac tttttgcact gtaggtccgt taaggttaga agaaggctac tttggtgtct
     2821 attttctctt ccataaaaaa agcctgactc cacttcccgc gtttactgat tactagcgaa
     2881 gctgcgggtg cattttttca agataaaggc atccccgatt atattctata ccgatgtgga
     2941 ttgcgcatac tttgtgaaca gaaagtgata gcgttgatga ttcttcattg gtcagaaaat
     3001 tatgaacggt ttcttctatt ttgtctctat atactacgta taggaaatgt ttacattttc
     3061 gtattgtttt cgattcactc tatgaatagt tcttactaca atttttttgt ctaaagagta
     3121 atactagaga taaacataaa aaatgtagag gtcgagttta gatgcaagtt caaggagcga
     3181 aaggtggatg ggtaggttat atagggatat agcacagaga tatatagcaa agagatactt
     3241 ttgagcaatg tttgtggaag cggtattcgc aatattttag tagctcgtta cagtccggtg
     3301 cgtttttggt tttttgaaag tgcgtcatca gagcgctttt ggttttcaaa agcgctctga
     3361 agttcctata ctttctagct agagaatagg aacttcccga gcggccgcgt gttacaagct
     3421 tgactccagc gtaactggac tgcaatcaac tcactggctc accttcacgg gtgggccttt
     3481 cttcggtaga aaatcaaagg atcttcttga gatccttttt ttctgcgcgt aatctgctgc
     3541 ttgcaaacaa aaaaaccacc gctaccagcg gtggtttgtt tgccggatca agagctacca
     3601 actctttttc cgaggtaact ggcttcagca gagcgcagat accaaatact gttcttctag
     3661 tgtagccgta gttaggccac cacttcaaga actctgtagc accgcctaca tacctcgctc
     3721 tgctaatcct gttaccagtg gctgctgcca gtggcgataa gtcgtgtctt accgggttgg
     3781 actcaagacg atagttaccg gataaggcgc agcggtcggg ctgaacgggg ggttcgtgca
     3841 cacagcccag cttggagcga acgacctaca ccgaactgag atacctacag cgtgagctat
     3901 gagaaagcgc cacgcttccc gaagggagaa aggcggacag gtatccggta agcggcaggg
     3961 tcggaacagg agagcgcacg agggagcttc caggggtaaa cgcctggtat ctttatagtc
     4021 ctgtcgggtt tcgccacctc tgacttgagc atcgattttt gtgatgctcg tcaggggggc
     4081 ggagcctatg gaaaaacgcc agcaacgcag aaaggcccac ccgaaggtga gccaggtgat
     4141 tacatttggg ccctcatcag aggttttcac cgtcatcacc gaaacgcgcg aggcagctgc
     4201 ggtaaagctc atcagcgtgg tcgtgaagcg attcacagat gtctgcctgt tcatccgcgt
     4261 ccagctcgtt gagtttctcc agaagcgtta atgtctggct tctgataaag cgggccatgt
     4321 taagggcggt tttttcctgt ttggtcactt accaatgctt aatcagtgag gcacctatct
     4381 cagcgatctg tctatttcgt tcatccatag ttgcctgact ccccgtcgtg tagataacta
     4441 cgatgcggga gggcttacca tctggcccca gtgctgcaat gataccgcga gacccacgct
     4501 caccggctcc agatttatca gcaataaacc agccagccgg gagggccgag cgcagaagtg
     4561 atcctgcaac tttatccgcc tccatccagt ctattaattg ttgccgggaa gctagagtaa
     4621 gtagttcgcc agttaatagt ttgcgcaacg ttgttgccat tgctacaggc atcgtggtgt
     4681 cacgctcgtc gtttggtatg gcttcattca gctccggttc ccaacgatca aggcgagtta
     4741 catgatcccc catgttgtgc aaaaaagcgg ttagctcctt cggtcctccg atcgttgcca
     4801 gaagtaagtt ggccgcagtg ttatcactca tggttatggc agcactgcat aattctctta
     4861 ctgtcatgcc atccgtgaga tgcttttctg tgactggtga gtactcaacc aagtcattct
     4921 gagaatagtg tatgcggcga ccgagttgct cttgcccggc gtcaatacgg gataataccg
     4981 cgccacatag cagaacttta aaagtgctca tcattggaaa acgttcttcg gggcgtaaac
     5041 tctcaaggat cttaccgctg ttgagatcca gttcgatgta acccactcgt gcacccaact
     5101 gatcttcagc atcttttact ttcaccagcg tttctgggtg agcaaaaaca ggaaggcaaa
     5161 atgccgcaaa aaagggaata agggcgacac ggaaatgttg aatactcatt ttagcttcct
     5221 tagctcctga aaatctcgat aactcaaaaa atacgcccgg tagtgatctt atttcattat
     5281 ggtgaaagtt ggaacctctt acgtgccgat caagtcaaaa gcctccggtc ggaggctttt
     5341 gactttctgc tatggaggtc aggtatgatt taaatggtca gttaga
//
