Features (pLannotate 1.2.2; 13 found; start..end, strand, type, name):
     10..417     +  promoter       TEF1 promoter: S. cerevisiae TEF1; promoter for EF-1α
    431..1096    +  CDS            VME1_SARS2: Experimental evidence at protein level: Swiss-Prot protein existence level 1. Component of the viral envelope that plays a central role in virus morphogenesis and assembly via its interactions with other viral proteins (By similarity). Regulates the localization of S protein at cis-Golgi, the place of virus budding (PubMed:33229438). May act by binding cytoplasmic c-terminus of S (PubMed:33229438). From Severe acute respiratory syndrome coronavirus 2 (2019-nCoV) (SARS-CoV-2).
   1125..1297    +  terminator     CYC1 terminator (fragment): S. cerevisiae CYC1; transcription terminator for CYC1
   1333..1509    +  promoter       URA3 promoter (fragment): S. cerevisiae URA3
   1510..2313    +  CDS            URA3: orotidine-5'-phosphate decarboxylase, required for uracil biosynthesis; S. cerevisiae URA3; yeast auxotrophic marker, counterselectable with 5-fluoroorotic acid (5-FOA)
   2396..3378    -  rep_origin     2μ ori: yeast 2μ plasmid origin of replication
   3456..3485    +  terminator     T3Te terminator: phage T3 early transcription terminator
   3507..4094    +  rep_origin     ori: high-copy-number ColE1/pMB1/pBR322/pUC origin of replication
   4106..4133    -  terminator     T7Te terminator: phage T7 early transcription terminator
   4157..4348    -  CDS            rop: Rop protein, which maintains plasmids at low copy number; rop
   4349..5209    -  CDS            AmpR: β-lactamase; bla; confers resistance to ampicillin, carbenicillin, and related antibiotics
   5210..5312    -  promoter       cat promoter: promoter of the E. coli cat gene encoding chloramphenicol acetyltransferase
   5313..5344    -  terminator     tonB terminator: bidirectional E. coli tonB-P14 transcription terminator
>Addgene plasmid #149220 | pGBW-m4046626 | addgene full sequence | sequence record 298225 | Ginkgo NGS Result
GCGGCCGCCCCACACACCATAGCTTCAAAATGTTTCTACTCCTTTTTTACTCTTCCAGATTTTCTCGGAC
TCCGCGCATCGCCGTACCACTTCAAAACACCCAAGCACAGCATACTAAATTTCCCCTCTTTCTTCCTCTA
GGGTGTCGTTAATTACCCGTACTAAAGGTTTGGAAAAGAAAAAAGAGACCGCCTCGTTTCTTTTTCTTCG
TCGAAAAAGGCAATAAAAATTTTTATCACGTTTCTTTTTCTTGAAAATTTTTTTTTTTGATTTTTTTCTC
TTTCGATGACCTCCCATTGATATTTAAGTTAATAAACGGTCTTCAATTTCTCAAGTTTCAGTTTCATTTT
TCTTGTTCTATTACAACTTTTTTTACTTCTTGCTCATTAGAAAGAAAGCATAGCAATCTAATCTAAGTTT
TAATTACAAAATGGCAGATTCCAACGGTACTATTACCGTTGAAGAGCTTAAAAAGCTCCTTGAACAATGG
AACCTAGTAATAGGTTTCCTATTCCTTACATGGATTTGTCTTCTACAATTTGCCTATGCCAACAGGAATA
GGTTTTTGTATATAATTAAGTTAATTTTCCTCTGGCTGTTATGGCCAGTAACTTTAGCTTGTTTTGTGCT
TGCTGCTGTTTACAGAATAAATTGGATCACCGGTGGAATTGCTATCGCAATGGCTTGTCTTGTAGGCTTG
ATGTGGCTCAGCTACTTCATTGCTTCTTTCAGACTGTTTGCGCGTACGCGTTCCATGTGGTCATTCAATC
CAGAAACTAACATTCTTCTCAACGTGCCACTCCATGGCACTATTCTGACCAGACCGCTTCTAGAAAGTGA
ACTCGTAATCGGAGCTGTGATCCTTCGTGGACATCTTCGTATTGCTGGACACCATCTAGGACGCTGTGAC
ATCAAGGACCTGCCTAAAGAAATCACTGTTGCTACATCACGAACGCTTTCTTATTACAAATTGGGAGCTT
CGCAGCGTGTAGCAGGTGACTCAGGTTTTGCTGCATACAGTCGCTACAGGATTGGCAACTATAAATTAAA
CACAGACCATTCCAGTAGCAGTGACAATATTGCTTTGCTTGTACAGTAAACAGGCCCCTTTTCCTTTGTC
GATATCATGTAATTAGTTATGTCACGCTTACATTCACGCCCTCCTCCCACATCCGCTCTAACCGAAAAGG
AAGGAGTTAGACAACCTGAAGTCTAGGTCCCTATTTATTTTTTTTAATAGTTATGTTAGTATTAAGAACG
TTATTTATNNTTCAAATTTTTCTTTTTTTTCTGTACAAAGCGGCCGCCGAACCACTAGTGCACTGCAGTA
CACGGTTTCCTTGAAATTTTTTTGATTCGGTAATCTCCGAACAGAAGGAAGAACGAAGGAAGGAGCACAG
ACTTAGATTGGTATATATACGCATATGTAGTGTTGAAGAAACATGAAATTGCCCAGTATTCTTAACCCAA
CTGCACAGAACAAAAACGTGCAGGAAACGAAGATAAATCATGTCGAAAGCTACATATAAGGAACGTGCTG
CTACTCATCCTAGTCCTGTTGCTGCCAAGCTATTTAATATCATGCACGAAAAGCAAACAAACTTGTGTGC
TTCATTGGATGTTCGTACCACCAAGGAATTACTGGAGTTAGTTGAAGCATTAGGTCCCAAAATTTGTTTA
CTAAAAACACATGTGGATATCTTGACTGATTTTTCCATGGAGGGCACAGTTAAGCCGCTAAAGGCATTAT
CCGCCAAGTACAATTTTTTACTCTTCGAGGACAGAAAATTTGCTGACATTGGTAATACAGTCAAATTGCA
GTACTCTGCGGGTGTATACAGAATAGCAGAATGGGCAGACATTACGAATGCACACGGTGTGGTGGGCCCA
GGTATTGTTAGCGGTTTGAAGCAGGCGGCAGAAGAAGTAACAAAGGAACCTAGAGGCCTTTTGATGTTAG
CAGAATTGTCATGCAAGGGCTCCCTATCTACTGGAGAATATACTAAGGGTACTGTTGACATTGCGAAGAG
CGACAAAGATTTTGTTATCGGCTTTATTGCTCAAAGAGACATGGGTGGAAGAGATGAAGGTTACGATTGG
TTGATTATGACACCCGGTGTGGGTTTAGATGACAAGGGAGATGCATTGGGTCAACAGTATAGAACCGTGG
ATGATGTGGTTTCTACAGGATCTGACATTATTATTGTTGGAAGAGGACTATTTGCAAAGGGAAGGGATGC
TAAGGTAGAGGGTGAACGTTACAGAAAAGCAGGCTGGGAAGCATATTTGAGAAGATGCGGCCAGCAAAAC
TAAAAAACTGTATTATAAGTAAATGCATGTATACTAAACTCACAAATTAGAGCTTCAATTTAATTATATC
AGTTATTACCCGAGTAACGAAGCATCTGTGCTTCATTTTGTAGAACAAAAATGCAACGCGAGAGCGCTAA
TTTTTCAAACAAAGAATCTGAGCTGCATTTTTACAGAACAGAAATGCAACGCGAAAGCGCTATTTTACCA
ACGAAGAATCTGTGCTTCATTTTTGTAAAACAAAAATGCAACGCGAGAGCGCTAATTTTTCAAACAAAGA
ATCTGAGCTGCATTTTTACAGAACAGAAATGCAACGCGAGAGCGCTATTTTACCAACAAAGAATCTATAC
TTCTTTTTTGTTCTACAAAAATGCATCCCGAGAGCGCTATTTTTCTAACAAAGCATCTTAGATTACTTTT
TTTCTCCTTTGTGCGCTCTATAATGCAGTCTCTTGATAACTTTTTGCACTGTAGGTCCGTTAAGGTTAGA
AGAAGGCTACTTTGGTGTCTATTTTCTCTTCCATAAAAAAAGCCTGACTCCACTTCCCGCGTTTACTGAT
TACTAGCGAAGCTGCGGGTGCATTTTTTCAAGATAAAGGCATCCCCGATTATATTCTATACCGATGTGGA
TTGCGCATACTTTGTGAACAGAAAGTGATAGCGTTGATGATTCTTCATTGGTCAGAAAATTATGAACGGT
TTCTTCTATTTTGTCTCTATATACTACGTATAGGAAATGTTTACATTTTCGTATTGTTTTCGATTCACTC
TATGAATAGTTCTTACTACAATTTTTTTGTCTAAAGAGTAATACTAGAGATAAACATAAAAAATGTAGAG
GTCGAGTTTAGATGCAAGTTCAAGGAGCGAAAGGTGGATGGGTAGGTTATATAGGGATATAGCACAGAGA
TATATAGCAAAGAGATACTTTTGAGCAATGTTTGTGGAAGCGGTATTCGCAATATTTTAGTAGCTCGTTA
CAGTCCGGTGCGTTTTTGGTTTTTTGAAAGTGCGTCATCAGAGCGCTTTTGGTTTTCAAAAGCGCTCTGA
AGTTCCTATACTTTCTAGCTAGAGAATAGGAACTTCCCGAGCGGCCGCGTGTTACAAGCTTGACTCCAGC
GTAACTGGACTGCAATCAACTCACTGGCTCACCTTCACGGGTGGGCCTTTCTTCGGTAGAAAATCAAAGG
ATCTTCTTGAGATCCTTTTTTTCTGCGCGTAATCTGCTGCTTGCAAACAAAAAAACCACCGCTACCAGCG
GTGGTTTGTTTGCCGGATCAAGAGCTACCAACTCTTTTTCCGAGGTAACTGGCTTCAGCAGAGCGCAGAT
ACCAAATACTGTTCTTCTAGTGTAGCCGTAGTTAGGCCACCACTTCAAGAACTCTGTAGCACCGCCTACA
TACCTCGCTCTGCTAATCCTGTTACCAGTGGCTGCTGCCAGTGGCGATAAGTCGTGTCTTACCGGGTTGG
ACTCAAGACGATAGTTACCGGATAAGGCGCAGCGGTCGGGCTGAACGGGGGGTTCGTGCACACAGCCCAG
CTTGGAGCGAACGACCTACACCGAACTGAGATACCTACAGCGTGAGCTATGAGAAAGCGCCACGCTTCCC
GAAGGGAGAAAGGCGGACAGGTATCCGGTAAGCGGCAGGGTCGGAACAGGAGAGCGCACGAGGGAGCTTC
CAGGGGTAAACGCCTGGTATCTTTATAGTCCTGTCGGGTTTCGCCACCTCTGACTTGAGCATCGATTTTT
GTGATGCTCGTCAGGGGGGCGGAGCCTATGGAAAAACGCCAGCAACGCAGAAAGGCCCACCCGAAGGTGA
GCCAGGTGATTACATTTGGGCCCTCATCAGAGGTTTTCACCGTCATCACCGAAACGCGCGAGGCAGCTGC
GGTAAAGCTCATCAGCGTGGTCGTGAAGCGATTCACAGATGTCTGCCTGTTCATCCGCGTCCAGCTCGTT
GAGTTTCTCCAGAAGCGTTAATGTCTGGCTTCTGATAAAGCGGGCCATGTTAAGGGCGGTTTTTTCCTGT
TTGGTCACTTACCAATGCTTAATCAGTGAGGCACCTATCTCAGCGATCTGTCTATTTCGTTCATCCATAG
TTGCCTGACTCCCCGTCGTGTAGATAACTACGATGCGGGAGGGCTTACCATCTGGCCCCAGTGCTGCAAT
GATACCGCGAGACCCACGCTCACCGGCTCCAGATTTATCAGCAATAAACCAGCCAGCCGGGAGGGCCGAG
CGCAGAAGTGATCCTGCAACTTTATCCGCCTCCATCCAGTCTATTAATTGTTGCCGGGAAGCTAGAGTAA
GTAGTTCGCCAGTTAATAGTTTGCGCAACGTTGTTGCCATTGCTACAGGCATCGTGGTGTCACGCTCGTC
GTTTGGTATGGCTTCATTCAGCTCCGGTTCCCAACGATCAAGGCGAGTTACATGATCCCCCATGTTGTGC
AAAAAAGCGGTTAGCTCCTTCGGTCCTCCGATCGTTGCCAGAAGTAAGTTGGCCGCAGTGTTATCACTCA
TGGTTATGGCAGCACTGCATAATTCTCTTACTGTCATGCCATCCGTGAGATGCTTTTCTGTGACTGGTGA
GTACTCAACCAAGTCATTCTGAGAATAGTGTATGCGGCGACCGAGTTGCTCTTGCCCGGCGTCAATACGG
GATAATACCGCGCCACATAGCAGAACTTTAAAAGTGCTCATCATTGGAAAACGTTCTTCGGGGCGTAAAC
TCTCAAGGATCTTACCGCTGTTGAGATCCAGTTCGATGTAACCCACTCGTGCACCCAACTGATCTTCAGC
ATCTTTTACTTTCACCAGCGTTTCTGGGTGAGCAAAAACAGGAAGGCAAAATGCCGCAAAAAAGGGAATA
AGGGCGACACGGAAATGTTGAATACTCATTTTAGCTTCCTTAGCTCCTGAAAATCTCGATAACTCAAAAA
ATACGCCCGGTAGTGATCTTATTTCATTATGGTGAAAGTTGGAACCTCTTACGTGCCGATCAAGTCAAAA
GCCTCCGGTCGGAGGCTTTTGACTTTCTGCTATGGAGGTCAGGTATGATTTAAATGGTCAGTTAGA
